>Addgene plasmid #213343 | MRGPRG-DuET | addgene full sequence | sequence record 430871 | Addgene NGS Result
CCCCGTCGTGTAGATAACTACGATACGGGAGGGCTTACCATCTGGCCCCAGTGCTGCAATGATACCGCGA
GACCCACGCTCACCGGCTCCAGATTTATCAGCAATAAACCAGCCAGCCGGAAGGGCCGAGCGCAGAAGTG
GTCCTGCAACTTTATCCGCCTCCATCCAGTCTATTAATTGTTGCCGGGAAGCTAGAGTAAGTAGTTCGCC
AGTTAATAGTTTGCGCAACGTTGTTGCCATTGCTACAGGCATCGTGGTGTCACGCTCGTCGTTTGGTATG
GCTTCATTCAGCTCCGGTTCCCAACGATCAAGGCGAGTTACATGATCCCCCATGTTGTGCAAAAAAGCGG
TTAGCTCCTTCGGTCCTCCGATCGTTGTCAGAAGTAAGTTGGCCGCAGTGTTATCACTCATGGTTATGGC
AGCACTGCATAATTCTCTTACTGTCATGCCATCCGTAAGATGCTTTTCTGTGACTGGTGAGTACTCAACC
AAGTCATTCTGAGAATAGTGTATGCGGCGACCGAGTTGCTCTTGCCCGGCGTCAATACGGGATAATACCG
CGCCACATAGCAGAACTTTAAAAGTGCTCATCATTGGAAAACGTTCTTCGGGGCGAAAACTCTCAAGGAT
CTTACCGCTGTTGAGATCCAGTTCGATGTAACCCACTCGTGCACCCAACTGATCTTCAGCATCTTTTACT
TTCACCAGCGTTTCTGGGTGAGCAAAAACAGGAAGGCAAAATGCCGCAAAAAAGGGAATAAGGGCGACAC
GGAAATGTTGAATACTCATACTCTTCCTTTTTCAATATTATTGAAGCATTTATCAGGGTTATTGTCTCAT
GAGCGGATACATATTTGAATGTATTTAGAAAAATAAACAAATAGGGGTTCCGCGCACATTTCCCCGAAAA
GTGCCACCTGACGTCGACGGATCGGGAGATCTCCCGATCCCCTATGGTGCACTCTCAGTACAATCTGCTC
TGATGCCGCATAGTTAAGCCAGTATCTGCTCCCTGCTTGTGTGTTGGAGGTCGCTGAGTAGTGCGCGAGC
AAAATTTAAGCTACAACAAGGCAAGGCTTGACCGACATTTGCATGAAGAATCTGCTTAGGGTTAGGCGTT
TTGCGCTGCTTCGCGATGTACGGGCCAGATATACGCGTTGACATTGATTATTGACTAGTTATTAATAGTA
ATCAATTACGGGGTCATTAGTTCATAGCCCATATATGGAGTTCCGCGTTACATAACTTACGGTAAATGGC
CCGCCTGGCTGACCGCCCAACGACCCCCGCCCATTGACGTCAATAATGACGTATGTTCCCATAGTAACGC
CAATAGGGACTTTCCATTGACGTCAATGGGTGGAGTATTTACGGTAAACTGCCCACTTGGCAGTACATCA
AGTGTATCATATGCCAAGTACGCCCCCTATTGACGTCAATGACGGTAAATGGCCCGCCTGGCATTATGCC
CAGTACATGACCTTATGGGACTTTCCTACTTGGCAGTACATCTACGTATTAGTCATCGCTATTACCATGG
TGATGCGGTTTTGGCAGTACATCAATGGGCGTGGATAGCGGTTTGACTCACGGGGATTTCCAAGTCTCCA
CCCCATTGACGTCAATGGGAGTTTGTTTTGGCACCAAAATCAACGGGACTTTCCAAAATGTCGTAACAAC
TCCGCCCCATTGACGCAAATGGGCGGTAGGCGTGTACGGTGGGAGGTCTATATAAGCAGAGCTCTCTGGC
TAACTAGAGAACCCACTGCTTACTGGCTTATCGAAATTAATACGACTCACTATAGGGAGACCCAAGCTGG
CTAGCGTTTAAACTTAAGCTTAGCGCCACCATGAAGACGATCATCGCCCTGAGCTACATCTTCTGCCTGG
TATTCGCCGACTACAAGGACGATGATGACGCCAGCATCGATATGTTCGGCCTTTTCGGCCTGTGGCGCAC
GTTCGATAGCGTAGTGTTTTATCTCACTTTGATTGTTGGCCTCGGCGGCCCTGTGGGCAACGGCCTGGTA
CTGTGGAACCTCGGTTTCAGAATAAAAAAAGGTCCATTCAGCATTTACCTTCTGCATCTGGCCGCCGCTG
ATTTCCTTTTCCTCAGTTGCCGGGTAGGCTTTAGCGTGGCTCAGGCAGCCCTTGGAGCGCAGGATACACT
GTACTTCGTGCTCACGTTCTTGTGGTTTGCTGTGGGCCTTTGGCTGCTGGCCGCCTTTTCAGTTGAACGG
TGTCTCTCCGATCTGTTCCCAGCCTGCTACCAGGGTTGTCGGCCTCGCCACGCCAGCGCCGTGCTCTGTG
CGCTGGTCTGGACCCCAACTCTGCCCGCAGTTCCACTGCCCGCTAATGCCTGCGGTCTGCTTCGCAACTC
AGCATGCCCACTGGTTTGTCCTCGCTACCACGTGGCCTCTGTGACATGGTTTCTGGTGTTGGCCCGGGTT
GCCTGGACCGCCGGCGTGGTTCTGTTTGTGTGGGTCACCTGTTGTAGCACGCGACCCCGCCCCCGGCTGT
ACGGAATAGTTCTTGGTGCCCTTCTGTTGTTGTTTTTTTGTGGGCTGCCCTCTGTGTTCTACTGGAGCCT
TCAGCCTCTGTTGAACTTCCTGCTGCCTGTTTTCTCCCCACTCGCCACCCTGCTCGCATGTGTGAACTCT
AGCAGCAAACCCTTGATATATTCCGGGCTGGGCCGGCAACCTGGTAAGCGCGAGCCGCTTCGGTCTGTCT
TGCGCAGGGCACTGGGTGAGGGAGCAGAACTCGGCGCTAGAGGGCAGTCTCTTCCCATGGGATTGCTGAT
CGATACCGGTGGACGCACCGGTGAATTCGATGAGGCCAGCACCACCGTGTCTAAGACCGAGACTTCTCAG
GTGGCCCCTGCCTAACTCGAGTCTAGAGGGCCCGTTTAAACCCGCTGATCAGCCTCGACTGTGCCTTCTA
GTTGCCAGCCATCTGTTGTTTGCCCCTCCCCCGTGCCTTCCTTGACCCTGGAAGGTGCCACTCCCACTGT
CCTTTCCTAATAAAATGAGGAAATTGCATCGCATTGTCTGAGTAGGTGTCATTCTATTCTGGGGGGTGGG
GTGGGGCAGGACAGCAAGGGGGAGGATTGGGAAGACAATAGCAGGCATGCTGGGGATGCGGTGGGCTCTA
TGGCTTCTGAGGCGGAAAGAACCAGCTGGGGCTCTAGGGGGTATCCCC
[124 nt withheld, positions 3199-3322]
C
[91 nt withheld, positions 3324-3414]
A
[49 nt withheld, positions 3416-3464]
CCTTTGACGTTGGAGTCCACGTTCTTT
[37 nt withheld, positions 3492-3528]
ACCCTATCTCGGTCTATTCTTTTGATTTATAAGGGATTTTGCCGATTTCGGCCTATTGGTTAAAAAATGA
GCTGATTTAACAAAAATTTAACGCGAATTAATTCTGTGGAATGTGTGTCAGTTAGGGTGTGGAAAGTCCC
CAGGCTCCCCAGCAGGCAGAAGTATGCAAAGCATGCATCTCAATTAGTCAGCAACCAGGTGTGGAAAGTC
CCCAGGCTCCCCAGCAGGCAGAAGTATGCAAAGCATGCATCTCAATTAGTCAGCAACCATAGTCCCGCCC
CTAACTCCGCCCATCCCGCCCCTAACTCCGCCCAGTTCCGCCCATTCTCCGCCCCATGGCTGACTAATTT
TTTTTATTTATGCAGAGGCCGAGGCCGCCTCTGCCTCTGAGCTATTCCAGAAGTAGTGAGGAGGCTTTTT
TGGAGGCCTAGGCTTTTGCAAAAAGCTCCCGGGAGCTTGTATATCCATTTTCGGATCTGATCAAGAGACA
GGATGAGGATCGTTTCGCATGATTGAACAAGATGGATTGCACGCAGGTTCTCCGGCCGCTTGGGTGGAGA
GGCTATTCGGCTATGACTGGGCACAACAGACAATCGGCTGCTCTGATGCCGCCGTGTTCCGGCTGTCAGC
GCAGGGGCGCCCGGTTCTTTTTGTCAAGACCGACCTGTCCGGTGCCCTGAATGAACTGCAGGACGAGGCA
GCGCGGCTATCGTGGCTGGCCACGACGGGCGTTCCTTGCGCAGCTGTGCTCGACGTTGTCACTGAAGCGG
GAAGGGACTGGCTGCTATTGGGCGAAGTGCCGGGGCAGGATCTCCTGTCATCTCACCTTGCTCCTGCCGA
GAAAGTATCCATCATGGCTGATGCAATGCGGCGGCTGCATACGCTTGATCCGGCTACCTGCCCATTCGAC
CACCAAGCGAAACATCGCATCGAGCGAGCACGTACTCGGATGGAAGCCGGTCTTGTCGATCAGGATGATC
TGGACGAAGAGCATCAGGGGCTCGCGCCAGCCGAACTGTTCGCCAGGCTCAAGGCGCGCATGCCCGACGG
CGAGGATCTCGTCGTGACCCATGGCGATGCCTGCTTGCCGAATATCATGGTGGAAAATGGCCGCTTTTCT
GGATTCATCGACTGTGGCCGGCTGGGTGTGGCGGACCGCTATCAGGACATAGCGTTGGCTACCCGTGATA
TTGCTGAAGAGCTTGGCGGCGAATGGGCTGACCGCTTCCTCGTGCTTTACGGTATCGCCGCTCCCGATTC
GCAGCGCATCGCCTTCTATCGCCTTCTTGACGAGTTCTTCTGAGCGGGACTCTGGGGTTCGAAATGACCG
ACCAAGCGACGCCCAACCTGCCATCACGAGATTTCGATTCCACCGCCGCCTTCTATGAAAGGTTGGGCTT
CGGAATCGTTTTCCGGGACGCCGGCTGGATGATCCTCCAGCGCGGGGATCTCATGCTGGAGTTCTTCGCC
CACCCCAACTTGTTTATTGCAGCTTATAATGGTTACAAATAAAGCAATAGCATCACAAATTTCACAAATA
AAGCATTTTTTTCACTGCATTCTAGTTGTGGTTTGTCCAAACTCATCAATGTATCTTATCATGTCTGTAT
ACCGTCGACCTCTAGCTAGAGCTTGGCGTAATCATGGTCATAGCTGTTTCCTGTGTGAAATTGTTATCCG
CTCACAATTCCACACAACATACGAGCCGGAAGCATAAAGTGTAAAGCCTGGGGTGCCTAATGAGTGAGCT
AACTCACATTAATTGCGTTGCGCTCACTGCCCGCTTTCCAGTCGGGAAACCTGTCGTGCCAGCTGCATTA
ATGAATCGGCCAACGCGCGGGGAGAGGCGGTTTGCGTATTGGGCGCTCTTCCGCTTCCTCGCTCACTGAC
TCGCTGCGCTCGGTCGTTCGGCTGCGGCGAGCGGTATCAGCTCACTCAAAGGCGGTAATACGGTTATCCA
CAGAATCAGGGGATAACGCAGGAAAGAACATGTGAGCAAAAGGCCAGCAAAAGGCCAGGAACCGTAAAAA
GGCCGCGTTGCTGGCGTTTTTCCATAGGCTCCGCCCCCCTGACGAGCATCACAAAAATCGACGCTCAAGT
CAGAGGTGGCGAAACCCGACAGGACTATAAAGATACCAGGCGTTTCCCCCTGGAAGCTCCCTCGTGCGCT
CTCCTGTTCCGACCCTGCCGCTTACCGGATACCTGTCCGCCTTTCTCCCTTCGGGAAGCGTGGCGCTTTC
TCATAGCTCACGCTGTAGGTATCTCAGTTCGGTGTAGGTCGTTCGCTCCAAGCTGGGCTGTGTGCACGAA
CCCCCCGTTCAGCCCGACCGCTGCGCCTTATCCGGTAACTATCGTCTTGAGTCCAACCCGGTAAGACACG
ACTTATCGCCACTGGCAGCAGCCACTGGTAACAGGATTAGCAGAGCGAGGTATGTAGGCGGTGCTACAGA
GTTCTTGAAGTGGTGGCCTAACTACGGCTACACTAGAAGAACGGTATTTGGTATCTGCGCTCTGCTGAAG
CCAGTTACCTTCGGAAAAAGAGTTGGTAGCTCTTGATCCGGCAAACAAACCACCGCTGGTAGCGGTGGTT
TTTTTGTTTGCAAGCAGCAGATTACGCGCAGAAAAAAAGGATCTCAAGAAGATCCTTTGATCTTTTCTAC
GGGGTCTGACGCTCAGTGGAACGAAAACTCACGTTAAGGGATTTTGGTCATGAGATTATCAAAAAGGATC
TTCACCTAGATCCTTTTAAATTAAAAATGAAGTTTTAAATCAATCTAAAGTATATATGAGTAAACTTGGT
CTGACAGTTACCAATGCTTAATCAGTGAGGCACCTATCTCAGCGATCTGTCTATTTCGTTCATCCATAGT
TGCCTGACT
Features (pLannotate 1.2.2; 21 found; start..end, strand, type, name):
    790..894     -  promoter       AmpR promoter: bla
    953..1005    -  misc_feature   bom (fragment): basis of mobility region from pBR322
   1160..1539    +  enhancer       CMV enhancer: human cytomegalovirus immediate early enhancer
   1540..1743    +  promoter       CMV promoter: human cytomegalovirus (CMV) immediate early promoter
   1739..1772    +  LTR            5' LTR (truncated) (fragment): truncated 5' long terminal repeat (LTR) from HIV-1
   1788..1806    +  promoter       T7 promoter: promoter for bacteriophage T7 RNA polymerase
   1899..1919    +  CDS            3xFLAG (fragment): three tandem FLAG® epitope tags
   1932..2798    +  CDS            MRGPRG: MRGRG_HUMAN - Also known as GPR169, MRGG. Experimental evidence at transcript level: Swiss-Prot protein existence level 2. Orphan receptor. May regulate nociceptor function and/or development, including the sensation or modulation of pain (By similarity). From Homo sapiens (Human).
   2929..3153    +  polyA_signal   bGH poly(A) signal: bovine growth hormone polyadenylation signal
   3157..3178    +  promoter       SV40 promoter (fragment): SV40 enhancer and early promoter
   3199..3627    +  rep_origin     f1 ori (sequence partly withheld): f1 bacteriophage origin of replication; arrow indicates direction of (+) strand synthesis
   3641..3970    +  promoter       SV40 promoter: SV40 enhancer and early promoter
   4037..4828    +  CDS            neo: KKA2_KLEPN - Also known as kan, nptII. Experimental evidence at protein level: Swiss-Prot protein existence level 1. Resistance to kanamycin, neomycin, paromomycin, ribostamycin, butirosin and gentamicin B. From Klebsiella pneumoniae.
   4852..5010    +  CDS            ble (fragment): BLE_KLEPN - Experimental evidence at protein level: Swiss-Prot protein existence level 1. Binding protein with a strong affinity to the bleomycin family of antibiotics. Binds to CL990; an antimitotic-antibiotic compound. From Klebsiella pneumoniae.
   5005..5126    +  polyA_signal   SV40 poly(A) signal: SV40 polyadenylation signal
   5199..5215    -  protein_bind   lac operator: The lac repressor binds to the lac operator to inhibit transcription in E. coli. This inhibition can be relieved by adding lactose or isopropyl-β-D-thiogalactopyranoside (IPTG). lac repressor encoded by lacI
   5223..5253    -  promoter       lac promoter: promoter for the E. coli lac operon
   5268..5289    -  protein_bind   CAP binding site: CAP binding activates transcription in the presence of cAMP. E. coli catabolite activator protein
   5302..5394    -  CDS            lacI (fragment): lac repressor; lacI; The lac repressor binds to the lac operator to inhibit transcription in E. coli. This inhibition can be relieved by adding lactose or isopropyl-β-D-thiogalactopyranoside (IPTG).
   5577..6165    -  rep_origin     ori: high-copy-number ColE1/pMB1/pBR322/pUC origin of replication
   6336..789     -  CDS            AmpR (across the origin): β-lactamase; bla; confers resistance to ampicillin, carbenicillin, and related antibiotics
