[The description below was written by a language model from this plasmid's Addgene catalogue record and pLannotate feature annotations shown in this document.]
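Description:
MRGPRG-DuET is a mammalian expression plasmid built on the pcDNA 3.1 (+) backbone that carries the human orphan class A G protein-coupled receptor MRGPRG (MAS related GPR family member G, also known as GPR169), inserted by Gibson cloning. It is propagated in E. coli as a high-copy plasmid through its ColE1/pUC-type origin and selected with ampicillin via the β-lactamase gene and its own promoter. An f1 phage origin is also present. For selection in mammalian cells, the backbone carries a neomycin phosphotransferase gene driven by the SV40 enhancer/early promoter and terminated by an SV40 polyadenylation signal.

The receptor coding sequence sits downstream of the human cytomegalovirus immediate early enhancer and promoter, which gives strong constitutive transcription in mammalian cells, and is followed by the bovine growth hormone polyadenylation signal. A T7 promoter between the CMV promoter and the insert allows in vitro transcription. According to the record, the DuET design adds a cleavable hemagglutinin signal peptide and a FLAG epitope at the N terminus and a 1D4 epitope at the C terminus. The feature table detects a FLAG-matching segment just upstream of the MRGPRG open reading frame but does not separately annotate the signal peptide or the 1D4 tag. A few short fragment matches in the annotation (HIV-1 LTR, ble, lacI, bom) appear to be backbone remnants or partial similarity hits rather than functional parts. The dual-tag arrangement lets the receptor be captured or detected from either end, and the construct is intended for expression in mammalian cells and proteomics studies, such as the multiplexed screening of anti-GPCR antibody selectivity described in the associated publication.
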