Addgene plasmid #213343: MRGPRG-DuET
Purpose: The DuET construct encodes the named human GPCR engineered with a cleaved hemagglutinin signal peptide, a 5' FLAG and a 3' 1D4 epitope tag optimized for expression in mammalian cells and proteomics studies.
Depositing lab: Thomas Sakmar. Depositing organization: Rockefeller University. Publication: Multiplexed selectivity screening of anti-GPCR antibodies. Dahl L, Kotliar IB, Bendes A, Dodig-Crnkovic T, Fromm S, Elofsson A, Uhlen M, Sakmar TP, Schwenk JM. Sci Adv. 2023 May 3;9(18):eadf9297. doi: 10.1126/sciadv.adf9297. Epub 2023 May 3. PubMed 37134173.
Backbone
  Vector backbone: pcDNA 3.1 (+)
  Vector type: Mammalian Expression
Growth in bacteria
  Bacterial resistance: Ampicillin, 100 μg/mL
  Growth temperature: 37°C
  Growth strain: DH5alpha
  Copy number: High Copy
Gene/Insert
  Gene/Insert name: MRGPRG (alt names: MAS related GPR family member G; GPR169, mrgG)
  Species: H. sapiens (human)
  Entrez Gene: MRGPRG (a.k.a. GPR169, MRGG)
  Promoter: CMV, T7
  Tag / fusion protein: FLAG (N terminal on insert); 1D4 (C terminal on insert)
  Cloning method: Gibson Cloning
Terms and licenses: Academic/Nonprofit Terms; Industry Terms: Not Available to Industry
Depositor comments: Class: A, Family: Orphan. Ensembl ID: ENSG00000182170, Uniprot ID: Q86SM5
How to cite: MRGPRG-DuET was a gift from Thomas Sakmar (Addgene plasmid # 213343 ; http://n2t.net/addgene:213343 ; RRID:Addgene_213343)
